Addgene plasmid #92210: MolBC
Purpose: Expression of H. influenzae MolBC (ABC Transporter) in E. coli
Depositing lab: Douglas Rees. Depositing organization: California Institute of Technology. Publication: An inward-facing conformation of a putative metal-chelate-type ABC transporter. Pinkett HW, Lee AT, Lum P, Locher KP, Rees DC. Science. 2007 Jan 19;315(5810):373-7. Epub 2006 Dec 7. 10.1126/science.1133488 PubMed 17158291.
Backbone
  Vector backbone: pET21b(+)
  Backbone manufacturer: Novagen
  Backbone size w/o insert (bp): 4900
  Total vector size (bp): 6763
  Modifications to backbone: Added the entire expression section of pET19b + MolC into pET21b(+) vector
  Vector type: Bacterial Expression
Growth in bacteria
  Bacterial resistance: Ampicillin, 100 μg/mL
  Growth temperature: 37°C
  Growth strain: DH5alpha
  Copy number: High Copy
Gene/Insert 1
  Gene/Insert name: MolC (alt names: H. influenzae ABC Transporter; HI1471)
  Entrez Gene: HI1471 (a.k.a. HI1471)
  Promoter: T7 Promoter
  Tag / fusion protein: 8x Histidine Tag (N terminal on insert); Enterokinase Cleavage Site between Histidine Tag and MolB (N terminal on insert)
  Cloning method: Unknown
  Sequencing primers: 5′ gccgttgagcaccgccgccgcaaggaatgg; 3′ cacgatatccaatacggaata
Gene/Insert 2
  Gene/Insert name: MolB (alt names: H. influenzae ABC Transporter; HI1470)
  Entrez Gene: HI1470 (a.k.a. HI1470)
  Promoter: T7 Promoter
  Cloning method: Restriction Enzyme; 5′ cloning site XhoI (unknown if destroyed); 3′ cloning site NdeI (unknown if destroyed)
  Sequencing primers: 5′ tggttgatggggagttttgc; 3′ T7 Terminator
Terms and licenses: Academic/Nonprofit Terms; Industry Terms: Not Available to Industry
How to cite: MolBC was a gift from Douglas Rees (Addgene plasmid # 92210 ; http://n2t.net/addgene:92210 ; RRID:Addgene_92210)
