[The description below was written by a language model from this plasmid's Addgene catalogue record and pLannotate feature annotations shown in this document.]
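Description:
MolBC is a bacterial expression plasmid built on the Novagen pET21b(+) backbone for co-producing the two subunits of the Haemophilus influenzae MolBC ABC transporter (HI1470/HI1471) in E. coli. It replicates from a pBR322/ColE1-type origin with the bom and rop regions present, carries an f1 origin, and is selected with ampicillin through the bla gene. A lacI cassette on the plasmid supplies the repressor needed for controlled induction. Short tetracycline-resistance fragments flanking lacI are backbone remnants rather than functional markers.

In the annotated sequence, a single T7 promoter with an adjacent lac operator precedes a bicistronic arrangement. A T7 gene 10 ribosome binding site and a short N-terminal histidine-tag segment lead into molB, the membrane-spanning translocation subunit. A second gene 10 RBS then drives molC, the ATP-binding, energy-coupling subunit, which is followed by a His-tag fragment typical of the pET21b C-terminal region and then the T7 terminator. Expression therefore requires a host supplying T7 RNA polymerase and is inducible with IPTG.

The catalogue describes the construction as transfer of a pET19b expression section into pET21b(+), lists a T7 promoter for each gene, and records an N-terminal 8x His tag with an enterokinase site. It is internally inconsistent about which subunit carries the tag, whereas the feature table places the N-terminal tag region upstream of molB. The sequenced record (7,240 nt) is also longer than the stated total size of 6,763 bp. The plasmid is intended for overexpression and affinity purification of the transporter complex, as used in structural studies of this metal-chelate-type ABC transporter.
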