Features (pLannotate 1.2.2; 22 found; start..end, strand, type, name):
      6..594     +  rep_origin     ori: high-copy-number ColE1/pMB1/pBR322/pUC origin of replication
    780..919     -  misc_feature   bom: basis of mobility region from pBR322
   1021..1212    -  CDS            rop: Rop protein, which maintains plasmids at low copy number; rop
   1229..1609    +  CDS            YPB1_ECOLX: Protein predicted: Swiss-Prot protein existence level 4. From Escherichia coli.
   1681..1972    -  CDS            TcR (fragment): tetracycline efflux protein; tet; confers resistance to tetracycline
   1987..2008    -  protein_bind   CAP binding site: CAP binding activates transcription in the presence of cAMP. E. coli catabolite activator protein
   2021..3103    -  CDS            lacI: lac repressor; lacI; The lac repressor binds to the lac operator to inhibit transcription in E. coli. This inhibition can be relieved by adding lactose or isopropyl-β-D-thiogalactopyranoside (IPTG).
   3104..3181    -  promoter       lacI promoter: lacI
   3189..3468    -  CDS            TcR (fragment): tetracycline efflux protein; tet; confers resistance to tetracycline
   3490..3508    +  promoter       T7 promoter: promoter for bacteriophage T7 RNA polymerase
   3509..3533    +  protein_bind   lac operator: The lac repressor binds to the lac operator to inhibit transcription in E. coli. This inhibition can be relieved by adding lactose or isopropyl-β-D-thiogalactopyranoside (IPTG). lac repressor encoded by lacI
   3548..3570    +  RBS            RBS: efficient ribosome binding site from bacteriophage T7 gene 10 (Olins and Rangwala, 1989)
   3583..3600    +  CDS            capTEV™ (fragment): composite tag for in vivo biotinylation, TEV protease cleavage, and 6xHis tagging
   3640..4650    +  CDS            molB: MOLB_HAEIN - Experimental evidence at protein level: Swiss-Prot protein existence level 1. Part of the ABC transporter complex MolBCA involved in molybdate import (PubMed:22078568, PubMed:24722984). Responsible for the translocation of the substrate across the membrane (PubMed:24722984). Functions as a low-affinity molybdate transporter (PubMed:24722984). From Haemophilus influenzae (strain ATCC 51907 / DSM 11121 / KW20 / Rd).
   4666..4688    +  RBS            RBS: efficient ribosome binding site from bacteriophage T7 gene 10 (Olins and Rangwala, 1989)
   4696..5454    +  CDS            molC: MOLC_HAEIN - Experimental evidence at protein level: Swiss-Prot protein existence level 1. Part of the ABC transporter complex MolBCA involved in molybdate import (PubMed:22078568, PubMed:24722984). Responsible for energy coupling to the transport system (PubMed:24722984). Functions as a low-affinity molybdate transporter (PubMed:24722984). From Haemophilus influenzae (strain ATCC 51907 / DSM 11121 / KW20 / Rd).
   5461..5478    +  CDS            9xHis (fragment): 9xHis affinity tag
   5488..5537    +  CDS            SET1 (fragment): solubility-enhancement tag derived from T7 phage gene 10B
   5545..5592    +  terminator     T7 terminator: transcription terminator for bacteriophage T7 RNA polymerase
   5629..6057    +  rep_origin     f1 ori (sequence partly withheld): f1 bacteriophage origin of replication; arrow indicates direction of (+) strand synthesis
   6110..6214    +  promoter       AmpR promoter: bla
   6215..7075    +  CDS            AmpR: β-lactamase; bla; confers resistance to ampicillin, carbenicillin, and related antibiotics
>Addgene plasmid #92210 | MolBC | addgene full sequence | sequence record 183583 | Addgene NGS Result
TCTTCTTGAGATCCTTTTTTTCTGCGCGTAATCTGCTGCTTGCAAACAAAAAAACCACCGCTACCAGCGG
TGGTTTGTTTGCCGGATCAAGAGCTACCAACTCTTTTTCCGAAGGTAACTGGCTTCAGCAGAGCGCAGAT
ACCAAATACTGTCCTTCTAGTGTAGCCGTAGTTAGGCCACCACTTCAAGAACTCTGTAGCACCGCCTACA
TACCTCGCTCTGCTAATCCTGTTACCAGTGGCTGCTGCCAGTGGCGATAAGTCGTGTCTTACCGGGTTGG
ACTCAAGACGATAGTTACCGGATAAGGCGCAGCGGTCGGGCTGAACGGGGGGTTCGTGCACACAGCCCAG
CTTGGAGCGAACGACCTACACCGAACTGAGATACCTACAGCGTGAGCTATGAGAAAGCGCCACGCTTCCC
GAAGGGAGAAAGGCGGACAGGTATCCGGTAAGCGGCAGGGTCGGAACAGGAGAGCGCACGAGGGAGCTTC
CAGGGGGAAACGCCTGGTATCTTTATAGTCCTGTCGGGTTTCGCCACCTCTGACTTGAGCGTCGATTTTT
GTGATGCTCGTCAGGGGGGCGGAGCCTATGGAAAAACGCCAGCAACGCGGCCTTTTTACGGTTCCTGGCC
TTTTGCTGGCCTTTTGCTCACATGTTCTTTCCTGCGTTATCCCCTGATTCTGTGGATAACCGTATTACCG
CCTTTGAGTGAGCTGATACCGCTCGCCGCAGCCGAACGACCGAGCGCAGCGAGTCAGTGAGCGAGGAAGC
GGAAGAGCGCCTGATGCGGTATTTTCTCCTTACGCATCTGTGCGGTATTTCACACCGCAATGGTGCACTC
TCAGTACAATCTGCTCTGATGCCGCATAGTTAAGCCAGTATACACTCCGCTATCGCTACGTGACTGGGTC
ATGGCTGCGCCCCGACACCCGCCAACACCCGCTGACGCGCCCTGACGGGCTTGTCTGCTCCCGGCATCCG
CTTACAGACAAGCTGTGACCGTCTCCGGGAGCTGCATGTGTCAGAGGTTTTCACCGTCATCACCGAAACG
CGCGAGGCAGCTGCGGTAAAGCTCATCAGCGTGGTCGTGAAGCGATTCACAGATGTCTGCCTGTTCATCC
GCGTCCAGCTCGTTGAGTTTCTCCAGAAGCGTTAATGTCTGGCTTCTGATAAAGCGGGCCATGTTAAGGG
CGGTTTTTTCCTGTTTGGTCACTGATGCCTCCGTGTAAGGGGGATTTCTGTTCATGGGGGTAATGATACC
GATGAAACGAGAGAGGATGCTCACGATACGGGTTACTGATGATGAACATGCCCGGTTACTGGAACGTTGT
GAGGGTAAACAACTGGCGGTATGGATGCGGCGGGACCAGAGAAAAATCACTCAGGGTCAATGCCAGCGCT
TCGTTAATACAGATGTAGGTGTTCCACAGGGTAGCCAGCAGCATCCTGCGATGCAGATCCGGAACATAAT
GGTGCAGGGCGCTGACTTCCGCGTTTCCAGACTTTACGAAACACGGAAACCGAAGACCATTCATGTTGTT
GCTCAGGTCGCAGACGTTTTGCAGCAGCAGTCGCTTCACGTTCGCTCGCGTATCGGTGATTCATTCTGCT
AACCAGTAAGGCAACCCCGCCAGCCTAGCCGGGTCCTCAACGACAGGAGCACGATCATGCGCACCCGTGG
GGCCGCCATGCCGGCGATAATGGCCTGCTTCTCGCCGAAACGTTTGGTGGCGGGACCAGTGACGAAGGCT
TGAGCGAGGGCGTGCAAGATTCCGAATACCGCAAGCGACAGGCCGATCATCGTCGCGCTCCAGCGAAAGC
GGTCCTCGCCGAAAATGACCCAGAGCGCTGCCGGCACCTGTCCTACGAGTTGCATGATAAAGAAGACAGT
CATAAGTGCGGCGACGATAGTCATGCCCCGCGCCCACCGGAAGGAGCTGACTGGGTTGAAGGCTCTCAAG
GGCATCGGTCGAGATCCCGGTGCCTAATGAGTGAGCTAACTTACATTAATTGCGTTGCGCTCACTGCCCG
CTTTCCAGTCGGGAAACCTGTCGTGCCAGCTGCATTAATGAATCGGCCAACGCGCGGGGAGAGGCGGTTT
GCGTATTGGGCGCCAGGGTGGTTTTTCTTTTCACCAGTGAGACGGGCAACAGCTGATTGCCCTTCACCGC
CTGGCCCTGAGAGAGTTGCAGCAAGCGGTCCACGCTGGTTTGCCCCAGCAGGCGAAAATCCTGTTTGATG
GTGGTTAACGGCGGGATATAACATGAGCTGTCTTCGGTATCGTCGTATCCCACTACCGAGATATCCGCAC
CAACGCGCAGCCCGGACTCGGTAATGGCGCGCATTGCGCCCAGCGCCATCTGATCGTTGGCAACCAGCAT
CGCAGTGGGAACGATGCCCTCATTCAGCATTTGCATGGTTTGTTGAAAACCGGACATGGCACTCCAGTCG
CCTTCCCGTTCCGCTATCGGCTGAATTTGATTGCGAGTGAGATATTTATGCCAGCCAGCCAGACGCAGAC
GCGCCGAGACAGAACTTAATGGGCCCGCTAACAGCGCGATTTGCTGGTGACCCAATGCGACCAGATGCTC
CACGCCCAGTCGCGTACCGTCTTCATGGGAGAAAATAATACTGTTGATGGGTGTCTGGTCAGAGACATCA
AGAAATAACGCCGGAACATTAGTGCAGGCAGCTTCCACAGCAATGGCATCCTGGTCATCCAGCGGATAGT
TAATGATCAGCCCACTGACGCGTTGCGCGAGAAGATTGTGCACCGCCGCTTTACAGGCTTCGACGCCGCT
TCGTTCTACCATCGACACCACCACGCTGGCACCCAGTTGATCGGCGCGAGATTTAATCGCCGCGACAATT
TGCGACGGCGCGTGCAGGGCCAGACTGGAGGTGGCAACGCCAATCAGCAACGACTGTTTGCCCGCCAGTT
GTTGTGCCACGCGGTTGGGAATGTAATTCAGCTCCGCCATCGCCGCTTCCACTTTTTCCCGCGTTTTCGC
AGAAACGTGGCTGGCCTGGTTCACCACGCGGGAAACGGTCTGATAAGAGACACCGGCATACTCTGCGACA
TCGTATAACGTTACTGGTTTCACATTCACCACCCTGAATTGACTCTCTTCCGGGCGCTATCATGCCATAC
CGCGAAAGGTTTTGCGCCATTCGATGGTGTCCGGGATCTCGACGCTCTCCCTTATGCGACTCCTGCATTA
GGAAGCAGCCCAGTAGTAGGTTGAGGCCGTTGAGCACCGCCGCCGCAAGGAATGGTGCATGCAAGGAGAT
GGCGCCCAACAGTCCCCCGGCCACGGGGCCTGCCACCATACCCACGCCGAAACAAGCGCTCATGAGCCCG
AAGTGGCGAGCCCGATCTTCCCCATCGGTGATGTCGGCGATATAGGCGCCAGCAACCGCACCTGTGGCGC
CGGTGATGCCGGCCACGATGCGTCCGGCGTAGAGGATCGAGATCTCGATCCCGCGAAATTAATACGACTC
ACTATAGGGGAATTGTGAGCGGATAACAATTCCCCTCTAGAAATAATTTTGTTTAACTTTAAGAAGGAGA
TATACCATGGGCCATCATCATCATCATCATCATCACAGCAGCGGCCATATCGACGACGACGACAAGCATA
TGCAGCCAGATAGTTACCCTAAAATTCTCTTTGGCTTAACGCTGTTGCTTGTGATTACCGCCGTGATTTC
TTTGGGAATAGGGCGGTATTCTTTGTCTGTACCGCAAATTGGTCAAATTCTGTGGGCAAAAGCGACCGCA
CTTGAGATCGATCCAGTGCAGCAACAGGTGATTTTTCAAGTGCGTTTACCTCGAATTTTAACCGCACTTT
GCGTGGGTGCCGGTTTGGCATTGAGTGGTGTGGTATTGCAAGGCATTTTTCGTAACCCGTTAGTGAATCC
GCATATTATCGGCGTGACCTCCGGTTCAGCCTTCGGTGGCACCTTGGCAATTTTCTTTGGATTCAGTTTA
TACGGCTTATTTACCAGCACTATTTTATTCGGCTTCGGCACGCTTGCCTTGGTTTTTCTATTTAGCTTCA
AATTTAATCAACGCAGCTTGTTGATGCTTATTCTTATCGGCATGATTTTAAGCGGACTTTTTTCAGCCCT
AGTGAGCCTATTGCAATACATTTCCGATACAGAAGAAAAATTGCCAAGCATTGTGTTTTGGTTGATGGGG
AGTTTTGCCACCTCTAACTGGGAAAAACTCCTCTTTTTCTTTGTCCCGTTTTTGCTGTGTAGCTCGATTT
TGCTCAGCTTAAGTTGGCGCTTGAATTTACTGTCTTTAGATGAGAAAGAAGCCAAGGCTTTGGGCGTGAA
AATGGCCCCATTACGTTGGTTAGTGATCTTTTTAAGCGGTTCGTTAGTGGCATGCCAGGTGGCAATTAGC
GGCAGTATCGGCTGGGTCGGGCTGATCATTCCTCATCTTAGCCGTATGCTGGTAGGTGCCAATCATCAAA
GTTTATTGCCTTGCACCATGCTTGTTGGGGCGACTTATATGTTGCTTGTGGACAATGTTGCGCGTTCCCT
ATCCGATGCCGAAATTCCAATCAGTATTTTGACCGCACTTATTGGTGCACCGTTGTTTGGTGTATTGGTA
TATAAACTAAAACGCGGAGGCATGAATGAATAATCTAGAAATAATTTTGTTTAACTTTAAGAAGGAGATA
TACATATGAATAAAGCGCTCTCCGTGGAAAATCTAGGTTTTTATTACCAAGCGGAAAACTTCCTGTTTCA
GCAACTGAATTTTGATTTGAATAAAGGAGATATTCTGGCGGTTTTAGGGCAAAACGGTTGCGGGAAAAGT
ACCTTGTTGGATTTGTTGCTTGGCATTCATCGCCCGATTCAGGGCAAGATTGAGGTGTATCAATCTATCG
GTTTTGTGCCGCAATTCTTTTCTTCGCCTTTTGCTTATTCCGTATTGGATATCGTGTTGATGGGGCGCTC
AACCCATATTAATACTTTTGCCAAACCGAAATCGCATGATTATCAAGTCGCCATGCAGGCACTGGATTAT
TTGAACTTGACCCATTTGGCAAAGCGCGAATTTACTTCGCTTTCGGGCGGGCAGCGACAACTAATTTTAA
TTGCGAGAGCCATTGCTTCAGAATGCAAATTGATACTGTTGGATGAGCCAACTTCAGCATTAGATCTTGC
AAATCAAGATATTGTACTGTCTTTACTTATCGATTTGGCACAATCACAGAACATGACTGTCGTATTCACA
ACACATCAACCTAATCAAGTTGTAGCGATAGCCAATAAAACTTTATTGTTAAATAAACAAAATTTTAAAT
TTGGCGAAACAAGGAATATTTTAACCTCAGAAAATTTGACCGCACTTTTTCATTTACCGATGTTTGAACA
ACAAGCTCAATATAAAGAATCTTTTTTTACGCATTTTGTTCCCTTGTATAAAACGTTATTAAAGTAAGAG
CACCACCACCACCACCACTGAGATCCGGCTGCTAACAAAGCCCGAAAGGAAGCTGAGTTGGCTGCTGCCA
CCGCTGAGCAATAACTAGCATAACCCCTTGGGGCCTCTAAACGGGTCTTGAGGGGTTTTTTGCTGAAAGG
AGGAACTATATCCGGATTGGCGAATGGG
[124 nt withheld, positions 5629-5752]
C
[91 nt withheld, positions 5754-5844]
A
[49 nt withheld, positions 5846-5894]
CCTTTGACGTTGGAGTCCACGTTCTTT
[37 nt withheld, positions 5922-5958]
ACCCTATCTCGGTCTATTCTTTTGATTTATAAGGGATTTTGCCGATTTCGGCCTATTGGTTAAAAAATGA
GCTGATTTAACAAAAATTTAACGCGAATTTTAACAAAATATTAACGCTTACAATTTAGGTGGCACTTTTC
GGGGAAATGTGCGCGGAACCCCTATTTGTTTATTTTTCTAAATACATTCAAATATGTATCCGCTCATGAG
ACAATAACCCTGATAAATGCTTCAATAATATTGAAAAAGGAAGAGTATGAGTATTCAACATTTCCGTGTC
GCCCTTATTCCCTTTTTTGCGGCATTTTGCCTTCCTGTTTTTGCTCACCCAGAAACGCTGGTGAAAGTAA
AAGATGCTGAAGATCAGTTGGGTGCACGAGTGGGTTACATCGAACTGGATCTCAACAGCGGTAAGATCCT
TGAGAGTTTTCGCCCCGAAGAACGTTTTCCAATGATGAGCACTTTTAAAGTTCTGCTATGTGGCGCGGTA
TTATCCCGTATTGACGCCGGGCAAGAGCAACTCGGTCGCCGCATACACTATTCTCAGAATGACTTGGTTG
AGTACTCACCAGTCACAGAAAAGCATCTTACGGATGGCATGACAGTAAGAGAATTATGCAGTGCTGCCAT
AACCATGAGTGATAACACTGCGGCCAACTTACTTCTGACAACGATCGGAGGACCGAAGGAGCTAACCGCT
TTTTTGCACAACATGGGGGATCATGTAACTCGCCTTGATCGTTGGGAACCGGAGCTGAATGAAGCCATAC
CAAACGACGAGCGTGACACCACGATGCCTGCAGCAATGGCAACAACGTTGCGCAAACTATTAACTGGCGA
ACTACTTACTCTAGCTTCCCGGCAACAATTAATAGACTGGATGGAGGCGGATAAAGTTGCAGGACCACTT
CTGCGCTCGGCCCTTCCGGCTGGCTGGTTTATTGCTGATAAATCTGGAGCCGGTGAGCGTGGGTCTCGCG
GTATCATTGCAGCACTGGGGCCAGATGGTAAGCCCTCCCGTATCGTAGTTATCTACACGACGGGGAGTCA
GGCAACTATGGATGAACGAAATAGACAGATCGCTGAGATAGGTGCCTCACTGATTAAGCATTGGTAACTG
TCAGACCAAGTTTACTCATATATACTTTAGATTGATTTAAAACTTCATTTTTAATTTAAAAGGATCTAGG
TGAAGATCCTTTTTGATAATCTCATGACCAAAATCCCTTAACGTGAGTTTTCGTTCCACTGAGCGTCAGA
CCCCGTAGAAAAGATCAAAGGA
